Addgene plasmid #35657: pAAV TBG FFluc miR122sponge
Depositing lab: Phillip Zamore. Depositing organization: University of Massachusetts, Worcester. Publication: Long-term, efficient inhibition of microRNA function in mice using rAAV vectors. Xie J, Ameres SL, Friedline R, Hung JH, Zhang Y, Xie Q, Zhong L, Su Q, He R, Li M, Li H, Mu X, Zhang H, Broderick JA, Kim JK, Weng Z, Flotte TR, Zamore PD, Gao G. Nat Methods. 2012 Mar 4;9(4):403-9. doi: 10.1038/nmeth.1903. PubMed 22388288.
Backbone
  Vector backbone: pAAV TBG FFluc
  Backbone size w/o insert (bp): 5915
  Vector type: AAV
Growth in bacteria
  Bacterial resistance: Ampicillin, 100 μg/mL
  Growth temperature: 37°C
  Growth strain: DH5alpha
  Copy number: High Copy
Gene/Insert
  Gene/Insert name: miR-122 sponge
  Species: Synthetic
  Insert size (bp): 156
  Promoter: TBG
  Cloning method: Restriction Enzyme; 5′ cloning site EcoR V (destroyed during cloning); 3′ cloning site Apa I (not destroyed)
  Sequencing primers: 5′ tgttgttttggagcacggaaaga
Terms and licenses: Academic/Nonprofit Terms; Industry Terms: Not Available to Industry
Depositor comments: Please note that there is a 4bp deletion in Addgene's quality control sequence when compared to depositor's reference sequence. This deletion will not affect plasmid function.
How to cite: pAAV TBG FFluc miR122sponge was a gift from Phillip Zamore (Addgene plasmid # 35657 ; http://n2t.net/addgene:35657 ; RRID:Addgene_35657)
