[The description below was written by a language model from this plasmid's Addgene catalogue record and pLannotate feature annotations shown in this document.]
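Description:
pAAV TBG FFluc miR122sponge is a recombinant AAV transfer (cis) plasmid of about 6.0 kb, built on the pAAV TBG FFluc backbone. It is used to package a liver-directed expression cassette between two AAV2 inverted terminal repeats. The ITRs, both annotated as fragments, provide the cis signals for replication and encapsidation of the intervening DNA into rAAV particles when rep, cap and helper functions are supplied in trans. In bacteria the plasmid replicates from a high-copy ColE1/pUC-type origin and is selected with ampicillin through the β-lactamase gene. An f1 origin and remnants of the lac region (lacZα and lacI fragments, CAP site, lac promoter and operator) are leftovers of the cloning vector and sit outside the ITRs.

Within the ITRs, the human thyroxine-binding globulin (TBG) promoter, which is hepatocyte-specific, drives the luc+ version of firefly luciferase. Transcription is terminated by a rabbit β-globin polyadenylation signal. The catalogued insert is a 156 bp synthetic miR-122 sponge, cloned between EcoRV (destroyed) and ApaI sites. The feature table does not annotate it, but the unannotated gap between the luciferase stop codon and the poly(A) signal is consistent with placement in the 3′ UTR. A sponge is an array of microRNA binding sites that acts as a decoy. It sequesters miR-122, an abundant liver microRNA, away from its natural targets, while the luciferase on the same transcript acts as a reporter.

According to the associated publication, constructs of this kind were used for long-term inhibition of microRNA function in mice by rAAV delivery. The depositor notes a 4 bp deletion in the quality-control sequence relative to the reference, stated not to affect function.
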