Features (pLannotate 1.2.2; 14 found; start..end, strand, type, name):
      1..131     -  repeat_region  AAV2 ITR (fragment): inverted terminal repeat of adeno-associated virus serotype 2 inverted
    481..890     +  promoter       TBG promoter: promoter from the human thyroxine-binding globulin gene (Yan et al., 2012)
   1003..2655    +  CDS            luciferase: firefly luciferase; luc+; enhanced luc+ version of the luciferase gene
   2947..3002    +  polyA_signal   β-globin poly(A) signal: rabbit β-globin polyadenylation signal (Gil and Proudfoot, 1987)
   3095..3225    +  repeat_region  AAV2 ITR (fragment): inverted terminal repeat of adeno-associated virus serotype 2 inverted
   3239..3396    +  CDS            lacZα (fragment): LacZα fragment of β-galactosidase; lacZ fragment
   3401..3829    +  rep_origin     f1 ori (sequence partly withheld): f1 bacteriophage origin of replication; arrow indicates direction of (+) strand synthesis
   3882..3986    +  promoter       AmpR promoter: bla
   3987..4847    +  CDS            AmpR: β-lactamase; bla; confers resistance to ampicillin, carbenicillin, and related antibiotics
   5018..5606    +  rep_origin     ori: high-copy-number ColE1/pMB1/pBR322/pUC origin of replication
   5789..5881    +  CDS            lacI (fragment): lac repressor; lacI; The lac repressor binds to the lac operator to inhibit transcription in E. coli. This inhibition can be relieved by adding lactose or isopropyl-β-D-thiogalactopyranoside (IPTG).
   5894..5915    +  protein_bind   CAP binding site: CAP binding activates transcription in the presence of cAMP. E. coli catabolite activator protein
   5930..5960    +  promoter       lac promoter: promoter for the E. coli lac operon
   5968..5984    +  protein_bind   lac operator: The lac repressor binds to the lac operator to inhibit transcription in E. coli. This inhibition can be relieved by adding lactose or isopropyl-β-D-thiogalactopyranoside (IPTG). lac repressor encoded by lacI
>Addgene plasmid #35657 | pAAV TBG FFluc miR122sponge | depositor full sequence | sequence record 43860 | pAAV TBG FFluc miR122sponge sequence 6044 bps
GCTGCGCGCTCGCTCGCTCACTGAGGCCGCCCGGGCAAAGCCCGGGCGTCGGGCGACCTTTGGTCGCCCG
GCCTCAGTGAGCGAGCGAGCGCGCAGAGAGGGAGTGGCCAACTCCATCACTAGGGGTTCCTTGTAGTTAA
TGATTAACCCGCCATGCTACTTATCTACCAGGGTAATGGGGATCCTCTAGAACTATAGCTAGAATTCGCC
CTTAAGCTAGCAGGTTAATTTTTAAAAAGCAGTCAAAAGTCCAAGTGGCCCTTGGCAGCATTTACTCTCT
CTGTTTGCTCTGGTTAATAATCTCAGGAGCACAAACATTCCAGATCCAGGTTAATTTTTAAAAAGCAGTC
AAAAGTCCAAGTGGCCCTTGGCAGCATTTACTCTCTCTGTTTGCTCTGGTTAATAATCTCAGGAGCACAA
ACATTCCAGATCCGGCGCGCCAGGGCTGGAAGCTACCTTTGACATCATTTCCTCTGCGAATGCATGTATA
ATTTCTACAGAACCTATTAGAAAGGATCACCCAGCCTCTGCTTTTGTACAACTTTCCCTTAAAAAACTGC
CAATTCCACTGCTGTTTGGCCCAATAGTGAGAACTTTTTCCTGCTGCCTCTTGGTGCTTTTGCCTATGGC
CCCTATTCTGCCTGCTGAAGACACTCTTGCCAGCATGGACTTAAACCCCTCCAGCTCTGACAATCCTCTT
TCTCTTTTGTTTTACATGAAGGGTCTGGCAGCCAAAGCAATCACTCAAAGTTCAAACCTTATCATTTTTT
GCTTTGTTCCTCTTGGCCTTGGTTTTGTACATCAGCTTTGAAAATACCATCCCAGGGTTAATGCTGGGGT
TAATTTATAACTAAGAGTGCTCTAGTTTTGCAATACAGGACATGCTATAAAAATGGAAAGATGTTGCTTT
CTGAGAGACAGCTTTATTGCGGTAGTTTATCACAGTTAAATTGCTAACGCAGTCAGTGCTTCTGACACAA
CAGTCTCGAACTTAAGCTGCACATGGAAGACGCCAAAAACATAAAGAAAGGCCCGGCGCCATTCTATCCG
CTGGAAGATGGAACCGCTGGAGAGCAACTGCATAAGGCTATGAAGAGATACGCCCTGGTTCCTGGAACAA
TTGCTTTTACAGATGCACATATCGAGGTGGACATCACTTACGCTGAGTACTTCGAAATGTCCGTTCGGTT
GGCAGAAGCTATGAAACGATATGGGCTGAATACAAATCACAGAATCGTCGTATGCAGTGAAAACTCTCTT
CAATTCTTTATGCCGGTGTTGGGCGCGTTATTTATCGGAGTTGCAGTTGCGCCCGCGAACGACATTTATA
ATGAACGTGAATTGCTCAACAGTATGGGCATTTCGCAGCCTACCGTGGTGTTCGTTTCCAAAAAGGGGTT
GCAAAAAATTTTGAACGTGCAAAAAAAGCTCCCAATCATCCAAAAAATTATTATCATGGATTCTAAAACG
GATTACCAGGGATTTCAGTCGATGTACACGTTCGTCACATCTCATCTACCTCCCGGTTTTAATGAATACG
ATTTTGTGCCAGAGTCCTTCGATAGGGACAAGACAATTGCACTGATCATGAACTCCTCTGGATCTACTGG
TCTGCCTAAAGGTGTCGCTCTGCCTCATAGAACTGCCTGCGTGAGATTCTCGCATGCCAGAGATCCTATT
TTTGGCAATCAAATCATTCCGGATACTGCGATTTTAAGTGTTGTTCCATTCCATCACGGTTTTGGAATGT
TTACTACACTCGGATATTTGATATGTGGATTTCGAGTCGTCTTAATGTATAGATTTGAAGAAGAGCTGTT
TCTGAGGAGCCTTCAGGATTACAAGATTCAAAGTGCGCTGCTGGTGCCAACCCTATTCTCCTTCTTCGCC
AAAAGCACTCTGATTGACAAATACGATTTATCTAATTTACACGAAATTGCTTCTGGTGGCGCTCCCCTCT
CTAAGGAAGTCGGGGAAGCGGTTGCCAAGAGGTTCCATCTGCCAGGTATCAGGCAAGGATATGGGCTCAC
TGAGACTACATCAGCTATTCTGATTACACCCGAGGGGGATGATAAACCGGGCGCGGTCGGTAAAGTTGTT
CCATTTTTTGAAGCGAAGGTTGTGGATCTGGATACCGGGAAAACGCTGGGCGTTAATCAAAGAGGCGAAC
TGTGTGTGAGAGGTCCTATGATTATGTCCGGTTATGTAAACAATCCGGAAGCGACCAACGCCTTGATTGA
CAAGGATGGATGGCTACATTCTGGAGACATAGCTTACTGGGACGAAGACGAACACTTCTTCATCGTTGAC
CGCCTGAAGTCTCTGATTAAGTACAAAGGCTATCAGGTGGCTCCCGCTGAATTGGAATCCATCTTGCTCC
AACACCCCAACATCTTCGACGCAGGTGTCGCAGGTCTTCCCGACGATGACGCCGGTGAACTTCCCGCCGC
CGTTGTTGTTTTGGAGCACGGAAAGACGATGACGGAAAAAGAGATCGTGGATTACGTCGCCAGTCAAGTA
ACAACCGCGAAAAAGTTGCGCGGAGGAGTTGTGTTTGTGGACGAAGTACCGAAAGGTCTTACCGGAAAAC
TCGACGCAAGAAAAATCAGAGAGATCCTCATAAAGGCCAAGAAGGGCGGAAAGATCGCCGTGTAATTCTA
GACAAACACCATACAACACTCCACAAACACCATACAACACTCCACAAACACCATACAACACTCCACAAAC
ACCATACAACACTCCACAAACACCATACAACACTCCACAAACACCATACAACACTCCACAAACACCATAC
AACACTCCAGGGCCCGCGTGGTACCTCTAGAGTCGACCCGGGCGGCCTCGAGGACGGGGTGAACTACGCC
TGAGGATCCGATCTTTTTCCCTCTGCCAAAAATTATGGGGACATCATGAAGCCCCTTGAGCATCTGACTT
CTGGCTAATAAAGGAAATTTATTTTCATTGCAATAGTGTGTTGGAATTTTTTGTGTCTCTCACTCGGAAG
CAATTCGTTGATCTGAATTTCGACCACCCATAATACCCATTACCCTGGTAGATAAGTAGCATGGCGGGTT
AATCATTAACTACAAGGAACCCCTAGTGATGGAGTTGGCCACTCCCTCTCTGCGCGCTCGCTCGCTCACT
GAGGCCGGGCGACCAAAGGTCGCCCGACGCCCGGGCTTTGCCCGGGCGGCCTCAGTGAGCGAGCGAGCGC
GCAGCCTTAATTAACCTAATTCACTGGCCGTCGTTTTACAACGTCGTGACTGGGAAAACCCTGGCGTTAC
CCAACTTAATCGCCTTGCAGCACATCCCCCTTTCGCCAGCTGGCGTAATAGCGAAGAGGCCCGCACCGAT
CGCCCTTCCCAACAGTTGCGCAGCCTGAATGGCGAATGGG
[124 nt withheld, positions 3401-3524]
C
[91 nt withheld, positions 3526-3616]
A
[49 nt withheld, positions 3618-3666]
CCTTTGACGTTGGAGTCCACGTTCTTT
[37 nt withheld, positions 3694-3730]
ACCCTATCTCGGTCTATTCTTTTGATTTATAAGGGATTTTGCCGATTTCGGCCTATTGGTTAAAAAATGA
GCTGATTTAACAAAAATTTAACGCGAATTTTAACAAAATATTAACGCTTACAATTTAGGTGGCACTTTTC
GGGGAAATGTGCGCGGAACCCCTATTTGTTTATTTTTCTAAATACATTCAAATATGTATCCGCTCATGAG
ACAATAACCCTGATAAATGCTTCAATAATATTGAAAAAGGAAGAGTATGAGTATTCAACATTTCCGTGTC
GCCCTTATTCCCTTTTTTGCGGCATTTTGCCTTCCTGTTTTTGCTCACCCAGAAACGCTGGTGAAAGTAA
AAGATGCTGAAGATCAGTTGGGTGCACGAGTGGGTTACATCGAACTGGATCTCAACAGCGGTAAGATCCT
TGAGAGTTTTCGCCCCGAAGAACGTTTTCCAATGATGAGCACTTTTAAAGTTCTGCTATGTGGCGCGGTA
TTATCCCGTATTGACGCCGGGCAAGAGCAACTCGGTCGCCGCATACACTATTCTCAGAATGACTTGGTTG
AGTACTCACCAGTCACAGAAAAGCATCTTACGGATGGCATGACAGTAAGAGAATTATGCAGTGCTGCCAT
AACCATGAGTGATAACACTGCGGCCAACTTACTTCTGACAACGATCGGAGGACCGAAGGAGCTAACCGCT
TTTTTGCACAACATGGGGGATCATGTAACTCGCCTTGATCGTTGGGAACCGGAGCTGAATGAAGCCATAC
CAAACGACGAGCGTGACACCACGATGCCTGTAGCAATGGCAACAACGTTGCGCAAACTATTAACTGGCGA
ACTACTTACTCTAGCTTCCCGGCAACAATTAATAGACTGGATGGAGGCGGATAAAGTTGCAGGACCACTT
CTGCGCTCGGCCCTTCCGGCTGGCTGGTTTATTGCTGATAAATCTGGAGCCGGTGAGCGTGGGTCTCGCG
GTATCATTGCAGCACTGGGGCCAGATGGTAAGCCCTCCCGTATCGTAGTTATCTACACGACGGGGAGTCA
GGCAACTATGGATGAACGAAATAGACAGATCGCTGAGATAGGTGCCTCACTGATTAAGCATTGGTAACTG
TCAGACCAAGTTTACTCATATATACTTTAGATTGATTTAAAACTTCATTTTTAATTTAAAAGGATCTAGG
TGAAGATCCTTTTTGATAATCTCATGACCAAAATCCCTTAACGTGAGTTTTCGTTCCACTGAGCGTCAGA
CCCCGTAGAAAAGATCAAAGGATCTTCTTGAGATCCTTTTTTTCTGCGCGTAATCTGCTGCTTGCAAACA
AAAAAACCACCGCTACCAGCGGTGGTTTGTTTGCCGGATCAAGAGCTACCAACTCTTTTTCCGAAGGTAA
CTGGCTTCAGCAGAGCGCAGATACCAAATACTGTTCTTCTAGTGTAGCCGTAGTTAGGCCACCACTTCAA
GAACTCTGTAGCACCGCCTACATACCTCGCTCTGCTAATCCTGTTACCAGTGGCTGCTGCCAGTGGCGAT
AAGTCGTGTCTTACCGGGTTGGACTCAAGACGATAGTTACCGGATAAGGCGCAGCGGTCGGGCTGAACGG
GGGGTTCGTGCACACAGCCCAGCTTGGAGCGAACGACCTACACCGAACTGAGATACCTACAGCGTGAGCT
ATGAGAAAGCGCCACGCTTCCCGAAGGGAGAAAGGCGGACAGGTATCCGGTAAGCGGCAGGGTCGGAACA
GGAGAGCGCACGAGGGAGCTTCCAGGGGGAAACGCCTGGTATCTTTATAGTCCTGTCGGGTTTCGCCACC
TCTGACTTGAGCGTCGATTTTTGTGATGCTCGTCAGGGGGGCGGAGCCTATGGAAAAACGCCAGCAACGC
GGCCTTTTTACGGTTCCTGGCCTTTTGCTGGCCTTTTGCTCACATGTTCTTTCCTGCGTTATCCCCTGAT
TCTGTGGATAACCGTATTACCGCCTTTGAGTGAGCTGATACCGCTCGCCGCAGCCGAACGACCGAGCGCA
GCGAGTCAGTGAGCGAGGAAGCGGAAGAGCGCCCAATACGCAAACCGCCTCTCCCCGCGCGTTGGCCGAT
TCATTAATGCAGCTGGCACGACAGGTTTCCCGACTGGAAAGCGGGCAGTGAGCGCAACGCAATTAATGTG
AGTTAGCTCACTCATTAGGCACCCCAGGCTTTACACTTTATGCTTCCGGCTCGTATGTTGTGTGGAATTG
TGAGCGGATAACAATTTCACACAGGAAACAGCTATGACCATGATTACGCCAGATTTAATTAAGGCCTTAA
TTAG
