>Addgene plasmid #35657 | pAAV TBG FFluc miR122sponge | addgene partial sequence | sequence record 46476 | LucNrev 5'-CCTTATGCAGTTGCTCTCC-3'
ATGGCGCCGGGCCTTTCTTTATGTTTTTGGCGTCTTCCATGGCTTAAGTTCGAGACTGTTGTGTCAGAAG
CACTGACTGCGTTAGCAATTTAACTGTGATAAACTACCGCAATAAAGCTGTCTCTCAGAAAGCAACATCT
TTCCATTTTTATAGCATGTCCTGTATTGCAAAACTAGAGCACTCTTAGTTATAAATTAACCCCAGCATTA
ACCCTGGGATGGTATTTTCAAAGCTGATGTACAAAACCAAGGCCAAGAGGAACAAAGCAAAAAATGATAA
GGTTTGAACTTTGAGTGATTGCTTTGGCTGCCAGACCCTTCATGTAAAACAAAAGAGAAAGAGGATTGTC
AGAGCTGGAGGGGTTTAAGTCCATGCTGGCAAGAGTGTCTTCAGCAGGCAGAATAGGGGCCATAGGCAAA
AGCACCAAGAGGCAGCAGGAAAAAGTTCTCACTATTGGGCCAAACAGCAGTGGAATTGGCAGTTTTTTAA
GGGAAAGTTGTACAAAAGCAGAGGCTGGGTGATCCTTTCTAATAGGTTCTGTAGAAATTATACATGCATT
CGCAGAGGAAATGATGTCAAAGGTAGCTTCCAGCCCTGGCGCGCCGGATCTGGAATGTTTGTGCTCCTGA
GATTATTAACCAGAGCAAACAGAGAGAGTAAATGCTGCCAAGGGCCACTTGGACTTTTGACTGCTTTTTA
AAAATTAACCTGGATCTGGAATGTTTGTGCTCCTGAGATTATTAACCAGAGCAAACAGAGAGAGTAAA
