>Addgene plasmid #35657 | pAAV TBG FFluc miR122sponge | addgene partial sequence | sequence record 46708 | Luc-F 5'-CAGTCAAGTAACAACCGCGA-3'
TGTGTTTGTGGACGAAGTACCGAAAGGTCTTACCGGAAAACTCGACGCAAGAAAAATCAGAGAGATCCTC
ATAAAGGCCAAGAAGGGCGGAAAGATCGCCGTGTAACAAACACCATACAACACTCCACAAACACCATACA
ACACTCCACAAACACCATACAACACTCCACAAACACCATACAACACTCCACAAACACCATACAACACTCC
ACAAACACCATACAACACTCCACAAACACCATACAACACTCCAGCGCGTGGTACCTCTAGAGTCGACCCG
GGCGGCCTCGAGGACGGGGTGAACTACGCCTGAGGATCCGATCTTTTTCCCTCTGCCAAAAATTATGGGG
ACATCATGAAGCCCCTTGAGCATCTGACTTCTGGCTAATAAAGGAAATTTATTTTCATTGCAATAGTGTG
TTGGAATTTTTTGTGTCTCTCACTCGGAAGCAATTCGTTGATCTGAATTTCGACCACCCATAATACCCAT
TACCCTGGTAGATAAGTAGCATGGCGGGTTAATCATTAACTACAAGGAACCCCTAGTGATGGAGTTGGCC
ACTCCCTCTCTGCGCGCTCG
